>Addgene plasmid #47143 | TAL3424 | depositor partial sequence | sequence record 67230 | Insert sequence
ATGGACTACAAAGACCATGACGGTGATTATAAAGATCATGACATCGATTACAAGGATGACGATGACAAGA
TGGCCCCCAAGAAGAAGAGGAAGGTGGGCATTCACCGCGGGGTACCTATGGTGGACTTGAGGACACTCGG
TTATTCGCAACAGCAACAGGAGAAAATCAAGCCTAAGGTCAGGAGCACCGTCGCGCAACACCACGAGGCG
CTTGTGGGGCATGGCTTCACTCATGCGCATATTGTCGCGCTTTCACAGCACCCTGCGGCGCTTGGGACGG
TGGCTGTCAAATACCAAGATATGATTGCGGCCCTGCCCGAAGCCACGCACGAGGCAATTGTAGGGGTCGG
TAAACAGTGGTCGGGAGCGCGAGCACTTGAGGCGCTGCTGACTGTGGCGGGTGAGCTTAGGGGGCCTCCG
CTCCAGCTCGACACCGGGCAGCTGCTGAAGATCGCGAAGAGAGGGGGAGTAACAGCGGTAGAGGCAGTGC
ACGCCTGGCGCAATGCGCTCACCGGGGCCCCCTTGAACCTGACCCCAGACCAGGTAGTCGCAATCGCGAA
CAATAATGGGGGAAAGCAAGCCCTGGAAACCGTGCAAAGGTTGTTGCCGGTCCTTTGTCAAGACCACGGC
CTTACACCGGAGCAAGTCGTGGCCATTGCAAGCAATGGGGGTGGCAAACAGGCTCTTGAGACGGTTCAGA
GACTTCTCCCAGTTCTCTGTCAAGCCCACGGGCTGACTCCCGATCAAGTTGTAGCGATTGCGTCCAACGG
TGGAGGGAAACAAGCATTGGAGACTGTCCAACGGCTCCTTCCCGTGTTGTGTCAAGCCCACGGTTTGACG
CCTGCACAAGTGGTCGCCATCGCCAGCCATGATGGCGGTAAGCAGGCGCTGGAAACAGTACAGCGCCTGC
TGCCTGTACTGTGCCAGGATCATGGACTGACCCCAGACCAGGTAGTCGCAATCGCGTCACATGACGGGGG
AAAGCAAGCCCTGGAAACCGTGCAAAGGTTGTTGCCGGTCCTTTGTCAAGACCACGGCCTTACACCGGAG
CAAGTCGTGGCCATTGCAAATAATAACGGTGGCAAACAGGCTCTTGAGACGGTTCAGAGACTTCTCCCAG
TTCTCTGTCAAGCCCACGGGCTGACTCCCGATCAAGTTGTAGCGATTGCGTCGAACATTGGAGGGAAACA
AGCATTGGAGACTGTCCAACGGCTCCTTCCCGTGTTGTGTCAAGCCCACGGTTTGACGCCTGCACAAGTG
GTCGCCATCGCCTCCAATATTGGCGGTAAGCAGGCGCTGGAAACAGTACAGCGCCTGCTGCCTGTACTGT
GCCAGGATCATGGACTGACCCCAGACCAGGTAGTCGCAATCGCGTCGAACATTGGGGGAAAGCAAGCCCT
GGAAACCGTGCAAAGGTTGTTGCCGGTCCTTTGTCAAGACCACGGCCTTACACCGGAGCAAGTCGTGGCC
ATTGCATCCCACGACGGTGGCAAACAGGCTCTTGAGACGGTTCAGAGACTTCTCCCAGTTCTCTGTCAAG
CCCACGGGCTGACTCCCGATCAAGTTGTAGCGATTGCGTCGCATGACGGAGGGAAACAAGCATTGGAGAC
TGTCCAACGGCTCCTTCCCGTGTTGTGTCAAGCCCACGGTTTGACGCCTGCACAAGTGGTCGCCATCGCC
TCCAATATTGGCGGTAAGCAGGCGCTGGAAACAGTACAGCGCCTGCTGCCTGTACTGTGCCAGGATCATG
GACTGACCCCAGACCAGGTAGTCGCAATCGCGTCACATGACGGGGGAAAGCAAGCCCTGGAAACCGTGCA
AAGGTTGTTGCCGGTCCTTTGTCAAGACCACGGCCTTACACCGGAGCAAGTCGTGGCCATTGCATCCCAC
GACGGTGGCAAACAGGCTCTTGAGACGGTTCAGAGACTTCTCCCAGTTCTCTGTCAAGCCCACGGGCTGA
CTCCCGATCAAGTTGTAGCGATTGCGTCCAACGGTGGAGGGAAACAAGCATTGGAGACTGTCCAACGGCT
CCTTCCCGTGTTGTGTCAAGCCCACGGTTTGACGCCTGCACAAGTGGTCGCCATCGCCAACAACAACGGC
GGTAAGCAGGCGCTGGAAACAGTACAGCGCCTGCTGCCTGTACTGTGCCAGGATCATGGACTGACACCCG
AACAGGTGGTCGCCATTGCTTCTAATGGGGGAGGACGGCCAGCCTTGGAG
