>Addgene plasmid #47143 | TAL3424 | addgene partial sequence | sequence record 68653 | JDS-TALEN-F 5'-TAGGGGTCGGTAAACAGTGG-3'
CTCTGACTGTGGCGGGTGAGCTTAGGGGGCCTCCGCTCCAGCTCGACACCGGGCAGCTGCTGAAGATCGC
GAAGAGAGGGGGAGTAACAGCGGTAGAGGCAGTGCACGCCTGGCGCAATGCGCTCACCGGGGCCCCCTTG
AACCTGACCCCAGACCAGGTAGTCGCAATCGCGAACAATAATGGGGGAAAGCAAGCCCTGGAAACCGTGC
AAAGGTTGTTGCCGGTCCTTTGTCAAGACCACGGCCTTACACCGGAGCAAGTCGTGGCCATTGCAAGCAA
TGGGGGTGGCAAACAGGCTCTTGAGACGGTTCAGAGACTTCTCCCAGTTCTCTGTCAAGCCCACGGGCTG
ACTCCCGATCAAGTTGTAGCGATTGCGTCCAACGGTGGAGGGAAACAAGCATTGGAGACTGTCCAACGGC
TCCTTCCCGTGTTGTGTCAAGCCCACGGTTTGACGCCTGCACAAGTGGTCGCCATCGCCAGCCATGATGG
CGGTAAGCAGGCGCTGGAAACAGTACAGCGCCTGCTGCCTGTACTGTGCCAGGATCATGGACTGACCCCA
GACCAGGTAGTCGCAATCGCGTCACATGACGGGGGAAAGCAAGCCCTGGAAACCGTGCAAAGGTTGTTGC
CGGTCCTTTGTCAAGACCACGGCCTTACACCGGAGCAAGTCGTGGCCATTGCAAATAATAACGGTGGCAA
ACAGGCTCTTGAGACGGTTCAGAGACTTCTCCCAGTTCTCTGTCAAGCCCACGGGCTGACTCCCGATCAA
GTTGTAGCGATTGCGTCGAACATTGGAGGGAAACAAGCATTGGAGACTGTCCAACGGCTCCTTCCCGTGT
TGTGTCAAGCCCACGGTTTGACGCCTGCACAAGTGGTCGCCATCGCCTCCAATATTGGCGGTAAGCAGGC
