[The description below was written by a language model from this plasmid's Addgene catalogue record.]
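Description:
TAL3424 is a TALEN expression plasmid encoding the "left" half of a nuclease pair designed against the zebrafish dyrk1aa gene. It is built on the JDS78 backbone (about 6.4 kb without insert), a TALEN framework vector classed as a mammalian expression and T7 vector. The plasmid is maintained at high copy in E. coli under ampicillin selection.

The roughly 1.4 kb insert is not the dyrk1aa coding sequence itself. It is an engineered array of TAL effector repeats assembled to recognise a specific DNA site within that gene, and it was cloned into the backbone through BsmBI sites that were destroyed in the process. The backbone supplies the flanking parts of the fusion protein: an N-terminal 3X Flag epitope tag for detection and a C-terminal wild-type FokI cleavage domain. Expression in transfected cells is driven by the CMV promoter. The T7 designation indicates that a T7 promoter is available for in vitro transcription of mRNA, the usual way such nucleases are delivered into zebrafish embryos by injection. The use of a BGH reverse sequencing primer suggests a BGH polyadenylation region downstream, although no feature table is provided to confirm this.

Because FokI cuts only as a dimer, this left monomer is meant to be used with a matching right-side TALEN that binds the opposite strand nearby. The two nuclease domains then meet over the spacer and make a double-strand break. Error-prone repair of that break produces insertions and deletions that disrupt dyrk1aa, in keeping with the associated work on targeted gene disruption in somatic zebrafish cells. The insert name suggests it belongs to a set of TALENs made for the zebrafish research community.
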