Addgene plasmid #47143: TAL3424
Depositing lab: Keith Joung. Depositing organization: Massachusetts General Hospital. Publication: Targeted gene disruption in somatic zebrafish cells using engineered TALENs. Sander JD, Cade L, Khayter C, Reyon D, Peterson RT, Joung JK, Yeh JR. Nat Biotechnol. 2011 Aug 5;29(8):697-8. doi: 10.1038/nbt.1934. PubMed 21822241.
Backbone
  Vector backbone: JDS78
  Backbone manufacturer: Addgene plasmid #32290
  Backbone size w/o insert (bp): 6447
  Vector type: Mammalian Expression ; T7
Growth in bacteria
  Bacterial resistance: Ampicillin, 100 μg/mL
  Growth temperature: 37°C
  Growth strain: XL1 Blue
  Copy number: High Copy
Gene/Insert
  Gene/Insert name: ZebrafishCommunity-dyrk1aa-left (alt name: dyrk1aa)
  Species: D. rerio (zebrafish)
  Insert size (bp): 1430
  Entrez Gene: dyrk1aa (a.k.a. dyrk, dyrk1a, im:696209, im:6962097, zgc:158359)
  Promoter: CMV
  Tag / fusion protein: 3X Flag (N terminal on backbone); WT FOKI (C terminal on backbone)
  Cloning method: Restriction Enzyme; 5′ cloning site BsmBI (destroyed during cloning); 3′ cloning site BsmBI (destroyed during cloning)
  Sequencing primers: 5′ CMV-F; 3′ BGH-rev
Terms and licenses: Academic/Nonprofit Terms; Industry Terms: Not Available to Industry
Depositor comments: Target binding site: TGTTCCGAAACCACCTGT It is strongly recommended that users perform a diagnostic digest to verify this plasmid prior to use. For example, a double digest of the plasmid with BamHI and KpnI should result in two bands at 2.3kb and 5.8kb.
How to cite: TAL3424 was a gift from Keith Joung (Addgene plasmid # 47143 ; http://n2t.net/addgene:47143 ; RRID:Addgene_47143)
